>Addgene plasmid #104476 | pBluescriptKS(-)-FRBx2 | addgene full sequence | sequence record 201582 | Addgene NGS Result
TAATGTGAGTTAGCTCACTCATTAGGCACCCCAGGCTTTACACTTTATGCTTCCGGCTCGTATGTTGTGT
GGAATTGTGAGCGGATAACAATTTCACACAGGAAACAGCTATGACCATGATTACGCCAAGCTCGAAATTA
ACCCTCACTAAAGGGAACAAAAGCTGGTACCGGGCCCCCCCTCGAGGTCGACGGTATCGATAAGCTTGAT
ATCGAATTCCTGCAGCCCGGGGGATCCAGGTTCCTCTGGGTCTTCCGGTTCCTCAGGGTCGTCGGCCACC
ATGGCTTCTAGAATCCTCTGGCATGAGATGTGGCATGAAGGCCTGGAAGAGGCATCTCGTTTGTACTTTG
GGGAAAGGAACGTGAAAGGCATGTTTGAGGTGCTGGAGCCCTTGCATGCTATGATGGAACGGGGCCCCCA
GACTCTGAAGGAAACATCCTTTAATCAGGCCTATGGTCGAGATTTAATGGAGGCCCAAGAGTGGTGCAGG
AAGTACATGAAATCAGGGAATGTCAAGGACCTCACCCAAGCCTGGGACCTCTATTATCATGTGTTCCGAC
GAATCTCAAAGACTAGTGGTTCCTCTGGGTCTTCCGGTTCCTCAGGGTCGTCGGCCACCATGGCTTCTAG
AATCCTCTGGCATGAGATGTGGCATGAAGGCCTGGAAGAGGCATCTCGTTTGTACTTTGGGGAAAGGAAC
GTGAAAGGCATGTTTGAGGTGCTGGAGCCCTTGCATGCTATGATGGAACGGGGCCCCCAGACTCTGAAGG
AAACATCCTTTAATCAGGCCTATGGTCGAGATTTAATGGAGGCCCAAGAGTGGTGCAGGAAGTACATGAA
ATCAGGGAATGTCAAGGACCTCACCCAAGCCTGGGACCTCTATTATCATGTGTTCCGACGAATCTCAAAG
ACTAGTTATCCGTACGACGTACCAGACTACGCATAAAGCGGCCGCCACCGCGGTGGAGCTCCAATTCGCC
CTATAGTGAGTCGTATTACAATTCACTGGCCGTCGTTTTACAACGTCGTGACTGGGAAAACCCTGGCGTT
ACCCAACTTAATCGCCTTGCAGCACATCCCCCTTTCGCCAGCTGGCGTAATAGCGAAGAGGCCCGCACCG
ATCGCCCTTCCCAACAGTTGCGCAGCCTGAATGGCGAATGGAAATTGTAAGCGTTAATATTTTGTTAAAA
TTCGCGTTAAATTTTTGTTAAATCAGCTCATTTTTTAACCAATAGGCCGAAATCGGCAAAATCCCTTATA
AATCAAAAGAATAGACCGAGATAGGGT
[37 nt withheld, positions 1288-1324]
AAAGAACGTGGACTCCAACGTCAAAGG
[49 nt withheld, positions 1352-1400]
T
[91 nt withheld, positions 1402-1492]
G
[124 nt withheld, positions 1494-1617]
CAGGTGGCACTTTTCGGGGAAATGTGCGCGGAACCCCTATTTGTTTATTTTTCTAAATACATTCAAATAT
GTATCCGCTCATGAGACAATAACCCTGATAAATGCTTCAATAATATTGAAAAAGGAAGAGTATGAGTATT
CAACATTTCCGTGTCGCCCTTATTCCCTTTTTTGCGGCATTTTGCCTTCCTGTTTTTGCTCACCCAGAAA
CGCTGGTGAAAGTAAAAGATGCTGAAGATCAGTTGGGTGCACGAGTGGGTTACATCGAACTGGATCTCAA
CAGCGGTAAGATCCTTGAGAGTTTTCGCCCCGAAGAACGTTTTCCAATGATGAGCACTTTTAAAGTTCTG
CTATGTGGCGCGGTATTATCCCGTATTGACGCCGGGCAAGAGCAACTCGGTCGCCGCATACACTATTCTC
AGAATGACTTGGTTGAGTACTCACCAGTCACAGAAAAGCATCTTACGGATGGCATGACAGTAAGAGAATT
ATGCAGTGCTGCCATAACCATGAGTGATAACACTGCGGCCAACTTACTTCTGACAACGATCGGAGGACCG
AAGGAGCTAACCGCTTTTTTGCACAACATGGGGGATCATGTAACTCGCCTTGATCGTTGGGAACCGGAGC
TGAATGAAGCCATACCAAACGACGAGCGTGACACCACGATGCCTGTAGCAATGGCAACAACGTTGCGCAA
ACTATTAACTGGCGAACTACTTACTCTAGCTTCCCGGCAACAATTAATAGACTGGATGGAGGCGGATAAA
GTTGCAGGACCACTTCTGCGCTCGGCCCTTCCGGCTGGCTGGTTTATTGCTGATAAATCTGGAGCCGGTG
AGCGTGGGTCTCGCGGTATCATTGCAGCACTGGGGCCAGATGGTAAGCCCTCCCGTATCGTAGTTATCTA
CACGACGGGGAGTCAGGCAACTATGGATGAACGAAATAGACAGATCGCTGAGATAGGTGCCTCACTGATT
AAGCATTGGTAACTGTCAGACCAAGTTTACTCATATATACTTTAGATTGATTTAAAACTTCATTTTTAAT
TTAAAAGGATCTAGGTGAAGATCCTTTTTGATAATCTCATGACCAAAATCCCTTAACGTGAGTTTTCGTT
CCACTGAGCGTCAGACCCCGTAGAAAAGATCAAAGGATCTTCTTGAGATCCTTTTTTTCTGCGCGTAATC
TGCTGCTTGCAAACAAAAAAACCACCGCTACCAGCGGTGGTTTGTTTGCCGGATCAAGAGCTACCAACTC
TTTTTCCGAAGGTAACTGGCTTCAGCAGAGCGCAGATACCAAATACTGTTCTTCTAGTGTAGCCGTAGTT
AGGCCACCACTTCAAGAACTCTGTAGCACCGCCTACATACCTCGCTCTGCTAATCCTGTTACCAGTGGCT
GCTGCCAGTGGCGATAAGTCGTGTCTTACCGGGTTGGACTCAAGACGATAGTTACCGGATAAGGCGCAGC
GGTCGGGCTGAACGGGGGGTTCGTGCACACAGCCCAGCTTGGAGCGAACGACCTACACCGAACTGAGATA
CCTACAGCGTGAGCTATGAGAAAGCGCCACGCTTCCCGAAGGGAGAAAGGCGGACAGGTATCCGGTAAGC
GGCAGGGTCGGAACAGGAGAGCGCACGAGGGAGCTTCCAGGGGGAAACGCCTGGTATCTTTATAGTCCTG
TCGGGTTTCGCCACCTCTGACTTGAGCGTCGATTTTTGTGATGCTCGTCAGGGGGGCGGAGCCTATGGAA
AAACGCCAGCAACGCGGCCTTTTTACGGTTCCTGGCCTTTTGCTGGCCTTTTGCTCACATGTTCTTTCCT
GCGTTATCCCCTGATTCTGTGGATAACCGTATTACCGCCTTTGAGTGAGCTGATACCGCTCGCCGCAGCC
GAACGACCGAGCGCAGCGAGTCAGTGAGCGAGGAAGCGGAAGAGCGCCCAATACGCAAACCGCCTCTCCC
CGCGCGTTGGCCGATTCATTAATGCAGCTGGCACGACAGGTTTCCCGACTGGAAAGCGGGCAGTGAGCGC
AACGCAAT
Features (pLannotate 1.2.2; 15 found; start..end, strand, type, name):
      1..22      +  protein_bind   CAP binding site: CAP binding activates transcription in the presence of cAMP. E. coli catabolite activator protein
     37..67      +  promoter       lac promoter: promoter for the E. coli lac operon
     75..91      +  protein_bind   lac operator: The lac repressor binds to the lac operator to inhibit transcription in E. coli. This inhibition can be relieved by adding lactose or isopropyl-β-D-thiogalactopyranoside (IPTG). lac repressor encoded by lacI
    136..154     +  promoter       T3 promoter: promoter for bacteriophage T3 RNA polymerase
    166..238     -  misc_feature   MCS (fragment): pBluescript multiple cloning site
    293..571     +  CDS            FRB: FKBP-rapamycin binding domain of human FRAP
    632..910     +  CDS            FRB: FKBP-rapamycin binding domain of human FRAP
    947..971     -  misc_feature   MCS (fragment): pBluescript multiple cloning site
    980..998     -  promoter       T7 promoter: promoter for bacteriophage T7 RNA polymerase
   1001..1158    +  CDS            lacZα (fragment): LacZα fragment of β-galactosidase; lacZ fragment
   1189..1617    -  rep_origin     f1 ori (sequence partly withheld): f1 bacteriophage origin of replication; arrow indicates direction of (+) strand synthesis
   1644..1748    +  promoter       AmpR promoter: bla
   1749..2609    +  CDS            AmpR: β-lactamase; bla; confers resistance to ampicillin, carbenicillin, and related antibiotics
   2780..3368    +  rep_origin     ori: high-copy-number ColE1/pMB1/pBR322/pUC origin of replication
   3551..3643    +  CDS            lacI (fragment): lac repressor; lacI; The lac repressor binds to the lac operator to inhibit transcription in E. coli. This inhibition can be relieved by adding lactose or isopropyl-β-D-thiogalactopyranoside (IPTG).
