[The description below was written by a language model from this plasmid's Addgene catalogue record and pLannotate feature annotations shown in this document.]
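Description:
pBluescriptKS(-)-FRBx2 is a small (about 3.7 kb) E. coli cloning phagemid built on the pBluescript KS(-) backbone. It serves as a source of a tandem FRB cassette rather than as an expression vector for eukaryotic cells. It replicates from a high-copy ColE1/pUC-type origin and is selected with ampicillin through the β-lactamase (AmpR) gene and its native promoter. The f1 origin allows single-stranded DNA to be rescued with helper phage, which is what makes the vector a phagemid. The usual pBluescript architecture is present: the CAP site, lac promoter and lac operator lie upstream of a multiple cloning site flanked by T3 and T7 phage promoters. Only fragments of the MCS, lacZα and lacI are annotated, consistent with the insert interrupting the lacZα region.

The roughly 0.7 kb insert sits between BamHI and NotI sites, both preserved, so it can be excised again. It carries two copies of the FRB domain, the FKBP-rapamycin binding domain of human MTOR (FRAP), arranged head to tail in the same orientation and separated by a short spacer. The catalogue entry lists an HA epitope tag at the C-terminus, although the automated feature table does not annotate it. No eukaryotic promoter or terminator is annotated, so the plasmid appears to be a template or subcloning intermediate. FRB binds FKBP in the presence of rapamycin, and doubled FRB modules are commonly fused to a protein of interest for rapamycin-induced dimerization or relocalization ("anchor-away") experiments. The associated publication concerns COPI and Golgi maturation, but the record does not detail how the cassette was used there.
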