Addgene plasmid #104476: pBluescriptKS(-)-FRBx2
Purpose: Plasmid carrying FRBx2 with C-terminal HA tag.
Depositing lab: Benjamin Glick. Depositing organization: University of Chicago. Publication: COPI selectively drives maturation of the early Golgi. Papanikou E, Day KJ, Austin J, Glick BS. Elife. 2015 Dec 28;4. pii: e13232. doi: 10.7554/eLife.13232. PubMed 26709839.
Backbone
  Vector backbone: pBlueScript KS (-)
  Backbone manufacturer: Stratagene
  Backbone size w/o insert (bp): 2958
  Total vector size (bp): 3655
  Vector type: phagemid
Growth in bacteria
  Bacterial resistance: Ampicillin, 100 μg/mL
  Growth temperature: 37°C
  Growth strain: DH5alpha
  Copy number: Unknown
Gene/Insert
  Gene/Insert name: FRBx2 (alt name: FKBP-rapamycin binding domain)
  Species: H. sapiens (human)
  Insert size (bp): 717
  Mutation: includes only the FRB domain
  Entrez Gene: MTOR (a.k.a. FRAP, FRAP1, FRAP2, RAFT1, RAPT1, SKS)
  Tag / fusion protein: HA tag (C terminal on insert)
  Cloning method: Restriction Enzyme; 5′ cloning site BamHI (not destroyed); 3′ cloning site NotI (not destroyed)
  Sequencing primers: 5′ M13 REVERSE; 3′ M13 FORWARD
Resource information
  A portion of this plasmid was derived from a plasmid made by: The FRB gene was obtained from Ariad Pharmaceuticals (Cambridge, MA).
Terms and licenses: Academic/Nonprofit Terms; Industry Terms: Not Available to Industry
How to cite: pBluescriptKS(-)-FRBx2 was a gift from Benjamin Glick (Addgene plasmid # 104476 ; http://n2t.net/addgene:104476 ; RRID:Addgene_104476)
